>Addgene plasmid #11304 | pET21a.MJ0285 | addgene full sequence | sequence record 130092 | Addgene assembled sequence
ATCCGGATATAGTTCCTCCTTTCAGCAAAAAACCCCTCAAGACCCGTTTAGAGGCCCCAAGGGGTTATGC
TAGTTATTGCTCAGCGGTGGCAGCAGCCAACTCAGCTTCCTTTCGGGCTTTGTTAGCAGCCGGATCTCAG
TGGTGGTGGTGGTGGTGCTCGAGTGCGGCCGCAAGCTTGTCGACGGAGCTCGAATTCGGATCCCTCGAGT
CA
[411 nt withheld, positions 213-623]
TAATGAATCAAATGGGTCTCTTCCGAACATATGTATATCTCCTTCTTAAAGTTAAACAAAATTATTTCTA
GAGGGGAATTGTTATCCGCTCACAATTCCCCTATAGTGAGTCGTATTAATTTCGCGGGATCGAGATCTCG
ATCCTCTACGCCGGACGCATCGTGGCCGGCATCACCGGCGCCACAGGTGCGGTTGCTGGCGCCTATATCG
CCGACATCACCGATGGGGAAGATCGGGCTCGCCACTTCGGGCTCATGAGCGCTTGTTTCGGCGTGGGTAT
GGTGGCAGGCCCCGTGGCCGGGGGACTGTTGGGCGCCATCTCCTTGCATGCACCATTCCTTGCGGCGGCG
GTGCTCAACGGCCTCAACCTACTACTGGGCTGCTTCCTAATGCAGGAGTCGCATAAGGGAGAGCGTCGAG
ATCCCGGACACCATCGAATGGCGCAAAACCTTTCGCGGTATGGCATGATAGCGCCCGGAAGAGAGTCAAT
TCAGGGTGGTGAATGTGAAACCAGTAACGTTATACGATGTCGCAGAGTATGCCGGTGTCTCTTATCAGAC
CGTTTCCCGCGTGGTGAACCAGGCCAGCCACGTTTCTGCGAAAACGCGGGAAAAAGTGGAAGCGGCGATG
GCGGAGCTGAATTACATTCCCAACCGCGTGGCACAACAACTGGCGGGCAAACAGTCGTTGCTGATTGGCG
TTGCCACCTCCAGTCTGGCCCTGCACGCGCCGTCGCAAATTGTCGCGGCGATTAAATCTCGCGCCGATCA
ACTGGGTGCCAGCGTGGTGGTGTCGATGGTAGAACGAAGCGGCGTCGAAGCCTGTAAAGCGGCGGTGCAC
AATCTTCTCGCGCAACGCGTCAGTGGGCTGATCATTAACTATCCGCTGGATGACCAGGATGCCATTGCTG
TGGAAGCTGCCTGCACTAATGTTCCGGCGTTATTTCTTGATGTCTCTGACCAGACACCCATCAACAGTAT
TATTTTCTCCCATGAAGACGGTACGCGACTGGGCGTGGAGCATCTGGTCGCATTGGGTCACCAGCAAATC
GCGCTGTTAGCGGGCCCATTAAGTTCTGTCTCGGCGCGTCTGCGTCTGGCTGGCTGGCATAAATATCTCA
CTCGCAATCAAATTCAGCCGATAGCGGAACGGGAAGGCGACTGGAGTGCCATGTCCGGTTTTCAACAAAC
CATGCAAATGCTGAATGAGGGCATCGTTCCCACTGCGATGCTGGTTGCCAACGATCAGATGGCGCTGGGC
GCAATGCGCGCCATTACCGAGTCCGGGCTGCGCGTTGGTGCGGATATCTCGGTAGTGGGATACGACGATA
CCGAAGACAGCTCATGTTATATCCCGCCGTTAACCACCATCAAACAGGATTTTCGCCTGCTGGGGCAAAC
CAGCGTGGACCGCTTGCTGCAACTCTCTCAGGGCCAGGCGGTGAAGGGCAATCAGCTGTTGCCCGTCTCA
CTGGTGAAAAGAAAAACCACCCTGGCGCCCAATACGCAAACCGCCTCTCCCCGCGCGTTGGCCGATTCAT
TAATGCAGCTGGCACGACAGGTTTCCCGACTGGAAAGCGGGCAGTGAGCGCAACGCAATTAATGTAAGTT
AGCTCACTCATTAGGCACCGGGATCTCGACCGATGCCCTTGAGAGCCTTCAACCCAGTCAGCTCCTTCCG
GTGGGCGCGGGGCATGACTATCGTCGCCGCACTTATGACTGTCTTCTTTATCATGCAACTCGTAGGACAG
GTGCCGGCAGCGCTCTGGGTCATTTTCGGCGAGGACCGCTTTCGCTGGAGCGCGACGATGATCGGCCTGT
CGCTTGCGGTATTCGGAATCTTGCACGCCCTCGCTCAAGCCTTCGTCACTGGTCCCGCCACCAAACGTTT
CGGCGAGAAGCAGGCCATTATCGCCGGCATGGCGGCCCCACGGGTGCGCATGATCGTGCTCCTGTCGTTG
AGGACCCGGCTAGGCTGGCGGGGTTGCCTTACTGGTTAGCAGAATGAATCACCGATACGCGAGCGAACGT
GAAGCGACTGCTGCTGCAAAACGTCTGCGACCTGAGCAACAACATGAATGGTCTTCGGTTTCCGTGTTTC
GTAAAGTCTGGAAACGCGGAAGTCAGCGCCCTGCACCATTATGTTCCGGATCTGCATCGCAGGATGCTGC
TGGCTACCCTGTGGAACACCTACATCTGTATTAACGAAGCGCTGGCATTGACCCTGAGTGATTTTTCTCT
GGTCCCGCCGCATCCATACCGCCAGTTGTTTACCCTCACAACGTTCCAGTAACCGGGCATGTTCATCATC
AGTAACCCGTATCGTGAGCATCCTCTCTCGTTTCATCGGTATCATTACCCCCATGAACAGAAATCCCCCT
TACACGGAGGCATCAGTGACCAAACAGGAAAAAACCGCCCTTAACATGGCCCGCTTTATCAGAAGCCAGA
CATTAACGCTTCTGGAGAAACTCAACGAGCTGGACGCGGATGAACAGGCAGACATCTGTGAATCGCTTCA
CGACCACGCTGATGAGCTTTACCGCAGCTGCCTCGCGCGTTTCGGTGATGACGGTGAAAACCTCTGACAC
ATGCAGCTCCCGGAGACGGTCACAGCTTGTCTGTAAGCGGATGCCGGGAGCAGACAAGCCCGTCAGGGCG
CGTCAGCGGGTGTTGGCGGGTGTCGGGGCGCAGCCATGACCCAGTCACGTAGCGATAGCGGAGTGTATAC
TGGCTTAACTATGCGGCATCAGAGCAGATTGTACTGAGAGTGCACCATATATGCGGTGTGAAATACCGCA
CAGATGCGTAAGGAGAAAATACCGCATCAGGCGCTCTTCCGCTTCCTCGCTCACTGACTCGCTGCGCTCG
GTCGTTCGGCTGCGGCGAGCGGTATCAGCTCACTCAAAGGCGGTAATACGGTTATCCACAGAATCAGGGG
ATAACGCAGGAAAGAACATGTGAGCAAAAGGCCAGCAAAAGGCCAGGAACCGTAAAAAGGCCGCGTTGCT
GGCGTTTTTCCATAGGCTCCGCCCCCCTGACGAGCATCACAAAAATCGACGCTCAAGTCAGAGGTGGCGA
AACCCGACAGGACTATAAAGATACCAGGCGTTTCCCCCTGGAAGCTCCCTCGTGCGCTCTCCTGTTCCGA
CCCTGCCGCTTACCGGATACCTGTCCGCCTTTCTCCCTTCGGGAAGCGTGGCGCTTTCTCATAGCTCACG
CTGTAGGTATCTCAGTTCGGTGTAGGTCGTTCGCTCCAAGCTGGGCTGTGTGCACGAACCCCCCGTTCAG
CCCGACCGCTGCGCCTTATCCGGTAACTATCGTCTTGAGTCCAACCCGGTAAGACACGACTTATCGCCAC
TGGCAGCAGCCACTGGTAACAGGATTAGCAGAGCGAGGTATGTAGGCGGTGCTACAGAGTTCTTGAAGTG
GTGGCCTAACTACGGCTACACTAGAAGGACAGTATTTGGTATCTGCGCTCTGCTGAAGCCAGTTACCTTC
GGAAAAAGAGTTGGTAGCTCTTGATCCGGCAAACAAACCACCGCTGGTAGCGGTGGTTTTTTTGTTTGCA
AGCAGCAGATTACGCGCAGAAAAAAAGGATCTCAAGAAGATCCTTTGATCTTTTCTACGGGGTCTGACGC
TCAGTGGAACGAAAACTCACGTTAAGGGATTTTGGTCATGAGATTATCAAAAAGGATCTTCACCTAGATC
CTTTTAAATTAAAAATGAAGTTTTAAATCAATCTAAAGTATATATGAGTAAACTTGGTCTGACAGTTACC
AATGCTTAATCAGTGAGGCACCTATCTCAGCGATCTGTCTATTTCGTTCATCCATAGTTGCCTGACTCCC
CGTCGTGTAGATAACTACGATACGGGAGGGCTTACCATCTGGCCCCAGTGCTGCAATGATACCGCGAGAC
CCACGCTCACCGGCTCCAGATTTATCAGCAATAAACCAGCCAGCCGGAAGGGCCGAGCGCAGAAGTGGTC
CTGCAACTTTATCCGCCTCCATCCAGTCTATTAATTGTTGCCGGGAAGCTAGAGTAAGTAGTTCGCCAGT
TAATAGTTTGCGCAACGTTGTTGCCATTGCTGCAGGCATCGTGGTGTCACGCTCGTCGTTTGGTATGGCT
TCATTCAGCTCCGGTTCCCAACGATCAAGGCGAGTTACATGATCCCCCATGTTGTGCAAAAAAGCGGTTA
GCTCCTTCGGTCCTCCGATCGTTGTCAGAAGTAAGTTGGCCGCAGTGTTATCACTCATGGTTATGGCAGC
ACTGCATAATTCTCTTACTGTCATGCCATCCGTAAGATGCTTTTCTGTGACTGGTGAGTACTCAACCAAG
TCATTCTGAGAATAGTGTATGCGGCGACCGAGTTGCTCTTGCCCGGCGTCAATACGGGATAATACCGCGC
CACATAGCAGAACTTTAAAAGTGCTCATCATTGGAAAACGTTCTTCGGGGCGAAAACTCTCAAGGATCTT
ACCGCTGTTGAGATCCAGTTCGATGTAACCCACTCGTGCACCCAACTGATCTTCAGCATCTTTTACTTTC
ACCAGCGTTTCTGGGTGAGCAAAAACAGGAAGGCAAAATGCCGCAAAAAAGGGAATAAGGGCGACACGGA
AATGTTGAATACTCATACTCTTCCTTTTTCAATATTATTGAAGCATTTATCAGGGTTATTGTCTCATGAG
CGGATACATATTTGAATGTATTTAGAAAAATAAACAAATAGGGGTTCCGCGCACATTTCCCCGAAAAGTG
CCACCTGAAATTGTAAACGTTAATATTTTGTTAAAATTCGCGTTAAATTTTTGTTAAATCAGCTCATTTT
TTAACCAATAGGCCGAAATCGGCAAAATCCCTTATAAATCAAAAGAATAGACCGAGATAGGGT
[37 nt withheld, positions 5517-5553]
AAAGAACGTGGACTCCAACGTCAAAGG
[49 nt withheld, positions 5581-5629]
T
[91 nt withheld, positions 5631-5721]
G
[124 nt withheld, positions 5723-5846]
CCCATTCGCCA
Features (pLannotate 1.2.2; 19 found; start..end, strand, type, name):
     26..73      -  terminator     T7 terminator: transcription terminator for bacteriophage T7 RNA polymerase
     81..130     -  CDS            SET1 (fragment): solubility-enhancement tag derived from T7 phage gene 10B
    140..157     -  CDS            9xHis (fragment): 9xHis affinity tag
    213..653     -  CDS            HSPS_METJA (sequence partly withheld): Experimental evidence at protein level: Swiss-Prot protein existence level 1. Chaperone that confers thermal protection to other proteins. From Methanocaldococcus jannaschii (strain ATCC 43067 / DSM 2661 / JAL-1 / JCM 10045 / NBRC 100440) (Methanococcus jannaschii).
    661..683     -  RBS            RBS: efficient ribosome binding site from bacteriophage T7 gene 10 (Olins and Rangwala, 1989)
    698..722     -  protein_bind   lac operator: The lac repressor binds to the lac operator to inhibit transcription in E. coli. This inhibition can be relieved by adding lactose or isopropyl-β-D-thiogalactopyranoside (IPTG). lac repressor encoded by lacI
    723..741     -  promoter       T7 promoter: promoter for bacteriophage T7 RNA polymerase
    763..1042    +  CDS            TcR (fragment): tetracycline efflux protein; tet; confers resistance to tetracycline
   1050..1127    +  promoter       lacI promoter: lacI
   1128..2210    +  CDS            lacI: lac repressor; lacI; The lac repressor binds to the lac operator to inhibit transcription in E. coli. This inhibition can be relieved by adding lactose or isopropyl-β-D-thiogalactopyranoside (IPTG).
   2223..2244    +  protein_bind   CAP binding site: CAP binding activates transcription in the presence of cAMP. E. coli catabolite activator protein
   2259..2550    +  CDS            TcR (fragment): tetracycline efflux protein; tet; confers resistance to tetracycline
   2622..3002    -  CDS            YPB1_ECOLX: Protein predicted: Swiss-Prot protein existence level 4. From Escherichia coli.
   3019..3210    +  CDS            rop: Rop protein, which maintains plasmids at low copy number; rop
   3312..3454    +  misc_feature   bom: basis of mobility region from pBR322
   3640..4228    -  rep_origin     ori: high-copy-number ColE1/pMB1/pBR322/pUC origin of replication
   4399..5259    -  CDS            AmpR: β-lactamase; bla; confers resistance to ampicillin, carbenicillin, and related antibiotics
   5260..5364    -  promoter       AmpR promoter: bla
   5391..5846    -  rep_origin     f1 ori (sequence partly withheld): f1 bacteriophage origin of replication; arrow indicates direction of (+) strand synthesis
