[The description below was written by a language model from this plasmid's Addgene catalogue record and pLannotate feature annotations shown in this document.]
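Description:
pET21a.MJ0285 is a bacterial expression plasmid built on the Novagen pET21a backbone and carrying the small heat shock protein gene MJ0285 from the hyperthermophilic archaeon Methanococcus (Methanocaldococcus) jannaschii. The 441 bp coding sequence was inserted between the NdeI and BamHI sites, both of which are retained, giving an assembled sequence of 5,857 nt. The plasmid replicates in E. coli from a ColE1/pBR322-type origin; the rop gene and the bom region are also annotated. The record lists the plasmid as high copy even though rop normally moderates copy number. Selection is by ampicillin through the β-lactamase gene. An f1 origin allows single-stranded DNA production, and short tetracycline-resistance fragments are nonfunctional remnants of the pBR322 lineage.

Expression is driven by the T7 promoter with an adjacent lac operator, followed by the strong T7 gene 10 ribosome binding site and ending at the T7 terminator. The plasmid-borne lacI gene supplies repressor, so transcription stays low until IPTG induction in a host that provides T7 RNA polymerase. The vector's C-terminal His-tag sequence is annotated downstream of the insert. The record does not state whether it is fused in frame or whether the insert keeps its own stop codon to yield untagged native protein.

The depositor notes that the plasmid is supplied in DH5alpha for propagation. Expression is recommended in BL21(DE3) Star carrying the spectinomycin-resistant helper plasmid pSJS1244, which aids translation of genes with rare codons. The associated publication indicates that the construct was used to produce recombinant protein for purification, crystallization and X-ray structural analysis of this chaperone.
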