Addgene plasmid #11304: pET21a.MJ0285
Depositing lab: Sung-Hou Kim. Depositing organization: Lawrence Berkeley National Laboratory. Publication: Purification, crystallization, and preliminary X-ray crystallographic data analysis of small heat shock protein homolog from Methanococcus jannaschii, a hyperthermophile. Kim KK, Yokota H, Santoso S, Lerner D, Kim R, Kim SH. J Struct Biol. 1998 Jan . 121(1):76-80. 10.1006/jsbi.1998.3969 PubMed 9573624.
Backbone
  Vector backbone: pET21a
  Backbone manufacturer: Novagen
  Backbone size w/o insert (bp): 5443
  Vector type: Bacterial Expression
Growth in bacteria
  Bacterial resistance: Ampicillin, 100 μg/mL
  Growth temperature: 37°C
  Growth strain: DH5alpha
  Copy number: High Copy
Gene/Insert
  Gene/Insert name: small heat shock protein
  Species: M. jannaschii
  Insert size (bp): 441
  GenBank ID: AAB98273 Q57733
  Entrez Gene: MJ_0285 (a.k.a. MJ_0285, MJ0285)
  Cloning method: Restriction Enzyme; 5′ cloning site NdeI (not destroyed); 3′ cloning site BamHI (not destroyed)
  Sequencing primers: 5′ TAATACGACTCACTATAGGG; 3′ GCTAGTTATTGCTCAGCGG
Terms and licenses: Academic/Nonprofit Terms; Industry Terms: Not Available to Industry
Depositor comments: Nature. 1998. 394:595-599; Proc. Natl. Acad. Sciences. 1998. 95:9129-9133 Please note that the plasmid pET21a.MJ0285 contains an Ampicillin resistance marker, and the BL21 bacterial strain contains a plasmid, pSJS1244, that confers spectinomycin resistance and allows for expression of genes with rare codons. Addgene provides this plasmid in the DH5alpha bacterial strain. For expression, please use BL21(DE3).Star/pSJS1244
How to cite: pET21a.MJ0285 was a gift from Sung-Hou Kim (Addgene plasmid # 11304 ; http://n2t.net/addgene:11304 ; RRID:Addgene_11304)
