>Addgene plasmid #11304 | pET21a.MJ0285 | addgene partial sequence | sequence record 130089 | T7term 5'-GCTAGTTATTGCTCAGCGG-3'
TTGTTAGCAGCCGGATCTCAGTGGTGGTGGTGGTGGTGCTCGAGTGCGGCCGCAAGCTTGTCGACGGAGC
TCGAATTCGGATCCCTCGAGTCA
[411 nt withheld, positions 94-504]
TAATGAATCAAATGGGTCTCTTCCGAACATATGTATATCTCCTTCTTAAAGTTAAACAAAATTATTTCTA
GAGGGGAATTGTTATCCGCTCACAATTCCCCTATAGTGAGTCGTATTAATTTCGCGGGATCGAGATCTCG
ATCCTCTACGCCGGACGCATCGTGGCCGGCATCACCGGCGCCACAGGTGCGGTTGCTGGCGCCTATATCG
CCGACATCACCGATGGGGAAGATCGGGCTCGCCACTTCGGGCTCATGAGCGCTTGTTTCGGCGTGGGTAT
GGTGGCAGGCCCCGTGGCCGGGGGACTGTTGGGCGCCATCTCCTTGCATGCACCATTCCTTGCGGCGGCG
GTGCTC
